>Addgene plasmid #176380 | pZNF608.2.0-gDNA | addgene full sequence | sequence record 347379 | Addgene NGS Result
GGGCGAGGCGGAGAGGTGCGGCGGCAGCCAATCAGAGCGGCGCGCTCCGAAAGTTTCCTTTTATGGCGAG
GCGGCGGCGGCGGCGGCCCTATAAAAAGCGAAGCGCGCGGCGGGCGGGAGTCGCTGCGCGCTGCCTTCGC
CCCGTGCCCCGCTCCGCCGCCGCCTCGCGCCGCCCGCCCCGGCTCTGACTGACCGCGTTACTCCCACAGG
TGAGCGGGCGGGACGGCCCTTCTCCTCCGGGCTGTAATTAGCTGAGCAAGAGGTAAGGGTTTAAGGGATG
GTTGGTTGGTGGGGTATTAATGTTTAATTACCTGGAGCACCTGCCTGAAATCACTTTTTTTCAGGTTGGA
CCGGTGCCACCATGGACTATAAGGACCACGACGGAGACTACAAGGATCATGATATTGATTACAAAGACGA
TGACGATAAGATGGCCCCAAAGAAGAAGCGGAAGGTCGGTATCCACGGAGTCCCAGCAGCCGACAAGAAG
TACAGCATCGGCCTGGACATCGGCACCAACTCTGTGGGCTGGGCCGTGATCACCGACGAGTACAAGGTGC
CCAGCAAGAAATTCAAGGTGCTGGGCAACACCGACCGGCACAGCATCAAGAAGAACCTGATCGGAGCCCT
GCTGTTCGACAGCGGCGAAACAGCCGAGGCCACCCGGCTGAAGAGAACCGCCAGAAGAAGATACACCAGA
CGGAAGAACCGGATCTGCTATCTGCAAGAGATCTTCAGCAACGAGATGGCCAAGGTGGACGACAGCTTCT
TCCACAGACTGGAAGAGTCCTTCCTGGTGGAAGAGGATAAGAAGCACGAGCGGCACCCCATCTTCGGCAA
CATCGTGGACGAGGTGGCCTACCACGAGAAGTACCCCACCATCTACCACCTGAGAAAGAAACTGGTGGAC
AGCACCGACAAGGCCGACCTGCGGCTGATCTATCTGGCCCTGGCCCACATGATCAAGTTCCGGGGCCACT
TCCTGATCGAGGGCGACCTGAACCCCGACAACAGCGACGTGGACAAGCTGTTCATCCAGCTGGTGCAGAC
CTACAACCAGCTGTTCGAGGAAAACCCCATCAACGCCAGCGGCGTGGACGCCAAGGCCATCCTGTCTGCC
AGACTGAGCAAGAGCAGACGGCTGGAAAATCTGATCGCCCAGCTGCCCGGCGAGAAGAAGAATGGCCTGT
TCGGAAACCTGATTGCCCTGAGCCTGGGCCTGACCCCCAACTTCAAGAGCAACTTCGACCTGGCCGAGGA
TGCCAAACTGCAGCTGAGCAAGGACACCTACGACGACGACCTGGACAACCTGCTGGCCCAGATCGGCGAC
CAGTACGCCGACCTGTTTCTGGCCGCCAAGAACCTGTCCGACGCCATCCTGCTGAGCGACATCCTGAGAG
TGAACACCGAGATCACCAAGGCCCCCCTGAGCGCCTCTATGATCAAGAGATACGACGAGCACCACCAGGA
CCTGACCCTGCTGAAAGCTCTCGTGCGGCAGCAGCTGCCTGAGAAGTACAAAGAGATTTTCTTCGACCAG
AGCAAGAACGGCTACGCCGGCTACATTGACGGCGGAGCCAGCCAGGAAGAGTTCTACAAGTTCATCAAGC
CCATCCTGGAAAAGATGGACGGCACCGAGGAACTGCTCGTGAAGCTGAACAGAGAGGACCTGCTGCGGAA
GCAGCGGACCTTCGACAACGGCAGCATCCCCCACCAGATCCACCTGGGAGAGCTGCACGCCATTCTGCGG
CGGCAGGAAGATTTTTACCCATTCCTGAAGGACAACCGGGAAAAGATCGAGAAGATCCTGACCTTCCGCA
TCCCCTACTACGTGGGCCCTCTGGCCAGGGGAAACAGCAGATTCGCCTGGATGACCAGAAAGAGCGAGGA
AACCATCACCCCCTGGAACTTCGAGGAAGTGGTGGACAAGGGCGCTTCCGCCCAGAGCTTCATCGAGCGG
ATGACCAACTTCGATAAGAACCTGCCCAACGAGAAGGTGCTGCCCAAGCACAGCCTGCTGTACGAGTACT
TCACCGTGTATAACGAGCTGACCAAAGTGAAATACGTGACCGAGGGAATGAGAAAGCCCGCCTTCCTGAG
CGGCGAGCAGAAAAAGGCCATCGTGGACCTGCTGTTCAAGACCAACCGGAAAGTGACCGTGAAGCAGCTG
AAAGAGGACTACTTCAAGAAAATCGAGTGCTTCGACTCCGTGGAAATCTCCGGCGTGGAAGATCGGTTCA
ACGCCTCCCTGGGCACATACCACGATCTGCTGAAAATTATCAAGGACAAGGACTTCCTGGACAATGAGGA
AAACGAGGACATTCTGGAAGATATCGTGCTGACCCTGACACTGTTTGAGGACAGAGAGATGATCGAGGAA
CGGCTGAAAACCTATGCCCACCTGTTCGACGACAAAGTGATGAAGCAGCTGAAGCGGCGGAGATACACCG
GCTGGGGCAGGCTGAGCCGGAAGCTGATCAACGGCATCCGGGACAAGCAGTCCGGCAAGACAATCCTGGA
TTTCCTGAAGTCCGACGGCTTCGCCAACAGAAACTTCATGCAGCTGATCCACGACGACAGCCTGACCTTT
AAAGAGGACATCCAGAAAGCCCAGGTGTCCGGCCAGGGCGATAGCCTGCACGAGCACATTGCCAATCTGG
CCGGCAGCCCCGCCATTAAGAAGGGCATCCTGCAGACAGTGAAGGTGGTGGACGAGCTCGTGAAAGTGAT
GGGCCGGCACAAGCCCGAGAACATCGTGATCGAAATGGCCAGAGAGAACCAGACCACCCAGAAGGGACAG
AAGAACAGCCGCGAGAGAATGAAGCGGATCGAAGAGGGCATCAAAGAGCTGGGCAGCCAGATCCTGAAAG
AACACCCCGTGGAAAACACCCAGCTGCAGAACGAGAAGCTGTACCTGTACTACCTGCAGAATGGGCGGGA
TATGTACGTGGACCAGGAACTGGACATCAACCGGCTGTCCGACTACGATGTGGACCATATCGTGCCTCAG
AGCTTTCTGAAGGACGACTCCATCGACAACAAGGTGCTGACCAGAAGCGACAAGAACCGGGGCAAGAGCG
ACAACGTGCCCTCCGAAGAGGTCGTGAAGAAGATGAAGAACTACTGGCGGCAGCTGCTGAACGCCAAGCT
GATTACCCAGAGAAAGTTCGACAATCTGACCAAGGCCGAGAGAGGCGGCCTGAGCGAACTGGATAAGGCC
GGCTTCATCAAGAGACAGCTGGTGGAAACCCGGCAGATCACAAAGCACGTGGCACAGATCCTGGACTCCC
GGATGAACACTAAGTACGACGAGAATGACAAGCTGATCCGGGAAGTGAAAGTGATCACCCTGAAGTCCAA
GCTGGTGTCCGATTTCCGGAAGGATTTCCAGTTTTACAAAGTGCGCGAGATCAACAACTACCACCACGCC
CACGACGCCTACCTGAACGCCGTCGTGGGAACCGCCCTGATCAAAAAGTACCCTAAGCTGGAAAGCGAGT
TCGTGTACGGCGACTACAAGGTGTACGACGTGCGGAAGATGATCGCCAAGAGCGAGCAGGAAATCGGCAA
GGCTACCGCCAAGTACTTCTTCTACAGCAACATCATGAACTTTTTCAAGACCGAGATTACCCTGGCCAAC
GGCGAGATCCGGAAGCGGCCTCTGATCGAGACAAACGGCGAAACCGGGGAGATCGTGTGGGATAAGGGCC
GGGATTTTGCCACCGTGCGGAAAGTGCTGAGCATGCCCCAAGTGAATATCGTGAAAAAGACCGAGGTGCA
GACAGGCGGCTTCAGCAAAGAGTCTATCCTGCCCAAGAGGAACAGCGATAAGCTGATCGCCAGAAAGAAG
GACTGGGACCCTAAGAAGTACGGCGGCTTCGACAGCCCCACCGTGGCCTATTCTGTGCTGGTGGTGGCCA
AAGTGGAAAAGGGCAAGTCCAAGAAACTGAAGAGTGTGAAAGAGCTGCTGGGGATCACCATCATGGAAAG
AAGCAGCTTCGAGAAGAATCCCATCGACTTTCTGGAAGCCAAGGGCTACAAAGAAGTGAAAAAGGACCTG
ATCATCAAGCTGCCTAAGTACTCCCTGTTCGAGCTGGAAAACGGCCGGAAGAGAATGCTGGCCTCTGCCG
GCGAACTGCAGAAGGGAAACGAACTGGCCCTGCCCTCCAAATATGTGAACTTCCTGTACCTGGCCAGCCA
CTATGAGAAGCTGAAGGGCTCCCCCGAGGATAATGAGCAGAAACAGCTGTTTGTGGAACAGCACAAGCAC
TACCTGGACGAGATCATCGAGCAGATCAGCGAGTTCTCCAAGAGAGTGATCCTGGCCGACGCTAATCTGG
ACAAAGTGCTGTCCGCCTACAACAAGCACCGGGATAAGCCCATCAGAGAGCAGGCCGAGAATATCATCCA
CCTGTTTACCCTGACCAATCTGGGAGCCCCTGCCGCCTTCAAGTACTTTGACACCACCATCGACCGGAAG
AGGTACACCAGCACCAAAGAGGTGCTGGACGCCACCCTGATCCACCAGAGCATCACCGGCCTGTACGAGA
CACGGATCGACCTGTCTCAGCTGGGAGGCGACAAAAGGCCGGCGGCCACGAAAAAGGCCGGCCAGGCAAA
AAAGAAAAAGTAAGAATTCCTAGAGCTCGCTGATCAGCCTCGACTGTGCCTTCTAGTTGCCAGCCATCTG
TTGTTTGCCCCTCCCCCGTGCCTTCCTTGACCCTGGAAGGTGCCACTCCCACTGTCCTTTCCTAATAAAA
TGAGGAAATTGCATCGCATTGTCTGAGTAGGTGTCATTCTATTCTGGGGGGTGGGGTGGGGCAGGACAGC
AAGGGGGAGGATTGGGAAGAGAATAGCAGGCATGCTGGGGAGCGGCCGCAGGAACCCCTAGTGATGGAGT
TGGCCACTCCCTCTCTGCGCGCTCGCTCGCTCACTGAGGCCGGGCGACCAAAGGTCGCCCGACGCCCGGG
CTTTGCCCGGGCGGCCTCAGTGAGCGAGCGAGCGCGCAGCTGCCTGCAGGGGCGCCTGATGCGGTATTTT
CTCCTTACGCATCTGTGCGGTATTTCACACCGCATA
[95 nt withheld, positions 5077-5171]
T
[46 nt withheld, positions 5173-5218]
C
[141 nt withheld, positions 5220-5360]
CCTTTGACGTTGGAGTCCACGTTCTTT
[37 nt withheld, positions 5388-5424]
ACTCTATCTCGGGCTATTCTTTTGATTTATAAGGGATTTTGCCGATTTCGGTCTATTGGTTAAAAAATGA
GCTGATTTAACAAAAATTTAACGCGAATTTTAACAAAATATTAACGTTTACAATTTTATGGTGCACTCTC
AGTACAATCTGCTCTGATGCCGCATAGTTAAGCCAGCCCCGACACCCGCCAACACCCGCTGACGCGCCCT
GACGGGCTTGTCTGCTCCCGGCATCCGCTTACAGACAAGCTGTGACCGTCTCCGGGAGCTGCATGTGTCA
GAGGTTTTCACCGTCATCACCGAAACGCGCGAGACGAAAGGGCCTCGTGATACGCCTATTTTTATAGGTT
AATGTCATGATAATAATGGTTTCTTAGACGTCAGGTGGCACTTTTCGGGGAAATGTGCGCGGAACCCCTA
TTTGTTTATTTTTCTAAATACATTCAAATATGTATCCGCTCATGAGACAATAACCCTGATAAATGCTTCA
ATAATATTGAAAAAGGAAGAGTATGAGTATTCAACATTTCCGTGTCGCCCTTATTCCCTTTTTTGCGGCA
TTTTGCCTTCCTGTTTTTGCTCACCCAGAAACGCTGGTGAAAGTAAAAGATGCTGAAGATCAGTTGGGTG
CACGAGTGGGTTACATCGAACTGGATCTCAACAGCGGTAAGATCCTTGAGAGTTTTCGCCCCGAAGAACG
TTTTCCAATGATGAGCACTTTTAAAGTTCTGCTATGTGGCGCGGTATTATCCCGTATTGACGCCGGGCAA
GAGCAACTCGGTCGCCGCATACACTATTCTCAGAATGACTTGGTTGAGTACTCACCAGTCACAGAAAAGC
ATCTTACGGATGGCATGACAGTAAGAGAATTATGCAGTGCTGCCATAACCATGAGTGATAACACTGCGGC
CAACTTACTTCTGACAACGATCGGAGGACCGAAGGAGCTAACCGCTTTTTTGCACAACATGGGGGATCAT
GTAACTCGCCTTGATCGTTGGGAACCGGAGCTGAATGAAGCCATACCAAACGACGAGCGTGACACCACGA
TGCCTGTAGCAATGGCAACAACGTTGCGCAAACTATTAACTGGCGAACTACTTACTCTAGCTTCCCGGCA
ACAATTAATAGACTGGATGGAGGCGGATAAAGTTGCAGGACCACTTCTGCGCTCGGCCCTTCCGGCTGGC
TGGTTTATTGCTGATAAATCTGGAGCCGGTGAGCGTGGAAGCCGCGGTATCATTGCAGCACTGGGGCCAG
ATGGTAAGCCCTCCCGTATCGTAGTTATCTACACGACGGGGAGTCAGGCAACTATGGATGAACGAAATAG
ACAGATCGCTGAGATAGGTGCCTCACTGATTAAGCATTGGTAACTGTCAGACCAAGTTTACTCATATATA
CTTTAGATTGATTTAAAACTTCATTTTTAATTTAAAAGGATCTAGGTGAAGATCCTTTTTGATAATCTCA
TGACCAAAATCCCTTAACGTGAGTTTTCGTTCCACTGAGCGTCAGACCCCGTAGAAAAGATCAAAGGATC
TTCTTGAGATCCTTTTTTTCTGCGCGTAATCTGCTGCTTGCAAACAAAAAAACCACCGCTACCAGCGGTG
GTTTGTTTGCCGGATCAAGAGCTACCAACTCTTTTTCCGAAGGTAACTGGCTTCAGCAGAGCGCAGATAC
CAAATACTGTTCTTCTAGTGTAGCCGTAGTTAGGCCACCACTTCAAGAACTCTGTAGCACCGCCTACATA
CCTCGCTCTGCTAATCCTGTTACCAGTGGCTGCTGCCAGTGGCGATAAGTCGTGTCTTACCGGGTTGGAC
TCAAGACGATAGTTACCGGATAAGGCGCAGCGGTCGGGCTGAACGGGGGGTTCGTGCACACAGCCCAGCT
TGGAGCGAACGACCTACACCGAACTGAGATACCTACAGCGTGAGCTATGAGAAAGCGCCACGCTTCCCGA
AGGGAGAAAGGCGGACAGGTATCCGGTAAGCGGCAGGGTCGGAACAGGAGAGCGCACGAGGGAGCTTCCA
GGGGGAAACGCCTGGTATCTTTATAGTCCTGTCGGGTTTCGCCACCTCTGACTTGAGCGTCGATTTTTGT
GATGCTCGTCAGGGGGGCGGAGCCTATGGAAAAACGCCAGCAACGCGGCCTTTTTACGGTTCCTGGCCTT
TTGCTGGCCTTTTGCTCACATGTGAGGGCCTATTTCCCATGATTCCTTCATATTTGCATATACGATACAA
GGCTGTTAGAGAGATAATTGGAATTAATTTGACTGTAAACACAAAGATATTAGTACAAAATACGTGACGT
AGAAAGTAATAATTTCTTGGGTAGTTTGCAGTTTTAAAATTATGTTTTAAAATGGACTATCATATGCTTA
CCGTAACTTGAAAGTATTTCGATTTCTTGGCTTTATATATCTTGTGGAAAGGACGAAACACCGTTTGCAG
AGAATAACAAGATGTTTTAGAGCTAGAAATAGCAAGTTAAAATAAGGCTAGTCCGTTATCAACTTGAAAA
AGTGGCACCGAGTCGGTGCTTTTTTGTTTTAGAGCTAGAAATAGCAAGTTAAAATAAGGCTAGTCCGTTT
TTAGCGCGTGCGCCAATTCTGCAGACAAATGGCTCTAGAGGTACCCGTTACATAACTTACGGTAAATGGC
CCGCCTGGCTGACCGCCCAACGACCCCCGCCCATTGACGTCAATAGTAACGCCAATAGGGACTTTCCATT
GACGTCAATGGGTGGAGTATTTACGGTAAACTGCCCACTTGGCAGTACATCAAGTGTATCATATGCCAAG
TACGCCCCCTATTGACGTCAATGACGGTAAATGGCCCGCCTGGCATTGTGCCCAGTACATGACCTTATGG
GACTTTCCTACTTGGCAGTACATCTACGTATTAGTCATCGCTATTACCATGGTCGAGGTGAGCCCCACGT
TCTGCTTCACTCTCCCCATCTCCCCCCCCTCCCCACCCCCAATTTTGTATTTATTTATTTTTTAATTATT
TTGTGCAGCGATGGGGGCGGGGGG
Features (pLannotate 1.2.2; 19 found; start..end, strand, type, name):
    117..344     +  intron         hybrid intron: hybrid between chicken β-actin (CBA) and minute virus of mice (MMV) introns (Gray et al., 2011)
    482..2083    +  CDS            Cas9(N): N-terminal portion of Streptococcus pyogenes Cas9 (Zetsche et al., 2015)
   2084..4582    +  CDS            Cas9(C): C-terminal portion of Streptococcus pyogenes Cas9 (Zetsche et al., 2015)
   4583..4630    +  CDS            nucleoplasmin NLS: bipartite nuclear localization signal from nucleoplasmin
   4664..4775    +  polyA_signal   bGH poly(A) signal: bovine growth hormone polyadenylation signal
   4880..5020    +  repeat_region  AAV2 ITR: inverted terminal repeat of adeno-associated virus serotype 2 inverted
   5025..5076    -  misc_feature   bom (fragment): basis of mobility region from pBR322
   5095..5550    +  rep_origin     f1 ori (sequence partly withheld): f1 bacteriophage origin of replication; arrow indicates direction of (+) strand synthesis
   5551..5600    -  misc_feature   bom (fragment): basis of mobility region from pBR322
   5702..5737    -  CDS            rop (fragment): Rop protein, which maintains plasmids at low copy number; rop
   5832..5936    +  promoter       AmpR promoter: bla
   5937..6797    +  CDS            AmpR: β-lactamase; bla; confers resistance to ampicillin, carbenicillin, and related antibiotics
   6968..7556    +  rep_origin     ori: high-copy-number ColE1/pMB1/pBR322/pUC origin of replication
   7618..7858    +  promoter       U6 promoter: RNA polymerase III promoter for human U6 snRNA
   7888..7963    +  misc_RNA       gRNA scaffold: guide RNA scaffold for the Streptococcus pyogenes CRISPR/Cas9 system
   7970..8013    +  misc_RNA       gRNA scaffold (fragment): guide RNA scaffold for the Streptococcus pyogenes CRISPR/Cas9 system
   8060..8345    +  enhancer       CMV enhancer: human cytomegalovirus immediate early enhancer; contains an 18-bp deletion relative to the standard CMV enhancer
   8347..3       +  promoter       chicken β-actin promoter (fragment) (across the origin): contains a 21-bp deletion relative to the standard chicken β-actin promoter
   8448..116     +  promoter       chicken β-actin promoter (fragment) (across the origin): contains a 21-bp deletion relative to the standard chicken β-actin promoter
