[The description below was written by a language model from this plasmid's Addgene catalogue record and pLannotate feature annotations shown in this document.]
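Description:
pZNF608.2.0-gDNA is an all-in-one CRISPR/Cas9 plasmid built on the pX330 backbone, designed to express Streptococcus pyogenes Cas9 together with a single guide RNA directed against the human ZNF608 gene. It is propagated in E. coli as a high-copy plasmid through a ColE1/pUC-type origin and selected with ampicillin via the β-lactamase (AmpR) gene and its own promoter. An f1 phage origin is also present, along with small remnants of pBR322-derived bom and rop sequences. No mammalian selection marker or fluorescent reporter appears in the feature table.

The plasmid carries two expression units. A human U6 RNA polymerase III promoter drives the guide RNA: the 20-nt ZNF608-targeting spacer was inserted between the promoter and the SpCas9 gRNA scaffold using the BbsI sites, which were destroyed in cloning. The PAM listed with the guide in the record is part of the genomic target only and was not cloned. A second, partial scaffold fragment is annotated just downstream of the full scaffold. The other unit uses a hybrid promoter made of the CMV enhancer, a chicken β-actin promoter and a hybrid CBA/MVM intron to drive Cas9. The Cas9 coding region is annotated as contiguous N- and C-terminal portions, which together form the full-length open reading frame. It is followed by a C-terminal nucleoplasmin bipartite NLS for nuclear import and a bovine growth hormone polyadenylation signal. A single AAV2 ITR lies downstream of the poly(A) signal, and with only one annotated the plasmid is not evidently configured for AAV packaging. The construct is suited to delivery into human cells to introduce Cas9-mediated double-strand breaks at ZNF608, though the record does not state the specific downstream application.
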