Addgene plasmid #176380: pZNF608.2.0-gDNA
Purpose: Expresses spCas9 and gRNA sequence targeting ZNF608
Depositing lab: Barbara Stranger & Kevin White. Depositing organization: University of Chicago.
Backbone
  Vector backbone: pX330
  Backbone manufacturer: addgene ID: 42230
  Vector type: CRISPR
Growth in bacteria
  Bacterial resistance: Ampicillin, 100 μg/mL
  Growth temperature: 37°C
  Growth strain: DH5alpha
  Copy number: High Copy
Gene/Insert
  Gene/Insert name: ZNF608 gRNA
  gRNA/shRNA sequence: TTTGCAGAGAATAACAAGAT(TGG)
  Species: H. sapiens (human)
  Cloning method: Restriction Enzyme; 5′ cloning site BbsI (destroyed during cloning); 3′ cloning site BbsI (destroyed during cloning)
Terms and licenses: Academic/Nonprofit Terms; Industry Terms: Not Available to Industry
Depositor comments: gRNA sequence listed also includes (uncloned) PAM
How to cite: pZNF608.2.0-gDNA was a gift from Barbara Stranger & Kevin White (Addgene plasmid # 176380 ; http://n2t.net/addgene:176380 ; RRID:Addgene_176380)
